>Addgene plasmid #70331 | R777-E047 Hs.E2F2 | depositor full sequence | sequence record 125780 | Full Sequence
TTAACGCTAGCATGGATGTTTTCCCAGTCACGACGTTGTAAAACGACGGCCAGTCTTAAAATTCGAGCTC
GGTCCGAGGATCCGAAATAATGATTTTATTTTGACTGATAGTGACCTGTTCGTTGCAACAAATTGATAAG
CAATGCTTTTTTATAATGCCAACTTTGTACAAAAAAGTTGGCACCATGCTGCAAGGGCCCCGGGCCTTGG
CTTCGGCCGCTGGGCAGACCCCGAAGGTGGTGCCCGCGATGAGCCCCACAGAGCTGTGGCCATCCGGCCT
CAGCAGCCCCCAGCTCTGCCCAGCTACTGCTACCTACTACACACCGCTGTACCCGCAGACGGCGCCTCCC
GCAGCGGCGCCAGGCACCTGCCTCGACGCCACTCCCCACGGACCCGAGGGCCAAGTTGTGCGATGCCTGC
CGGCAGGCCGGCTGCCGGCCAAAAGGAAGCTGGATCTGGAGGGGATTGGGAGGCCCGTCGTCCCTGAGTT
CCCAACCCCCAAGGGGAAGTGCATCAGAGTGGATGGCCTCCCCAGCCCCAAAACCCCCAAATCCCCCGGG
GAGAAGACTCGGTATGACACTTCGCTGGGGCTGCTCACCAAGAAGTTCATTTACCTCCTGAGCGAGTCAG
AGGATGGGGTCCTGGACCTGAACTGGGCCGCTGAGGTGCTGGACGTGCAGAAGCGGCGCATCTATGACAT
CACCAACGTGCTGGAAGGCATCCAGCTCATCCGCAAGAAGGCCAAGAACAACATCCAGTGGGTAGGCAGG
GGAATGTTTGAAGACCCCACCAGACCTGGGAAGCAGCAACAGCTGGGGCAGGAGCTGAAGGAGCTGATGA
ACACGGAGCAGGCCTTGGACCATCTCATCCAGAGCTGCTCTCTGAGCTTCAAGCACCTGACTGAGGACAA
GGCCAACAAGAGGCTGGCCTATGTGACTTACCAGGATATCCGTGCTGTTGGCAACTTTAAGGAGCAGACA
GTGATTGCCGTCAAGGCCCCTCCGCAGACGAGACTGGAAGTGCCCGACAGGACTGAGGACAACCTGCAGA
TATATCTCAAGAGCACCCAAGGGCCCATCGAAGTCTACCTGTGCCCAGAGGAGGTGCAGGAGCCGGACAG
TCCTTCCGAGGAGCCTCTCCCCTCTACCTCCACCCTCTGCCCCAGCCCTGACTCTGCCCAGCCCAGCAGC
AGCACCGACCCTAGCATCATGGAGCCCACAGCATCCTCAGTGCCAGCACCAGCGCCAACCCCCCAGCAGG
CCCCACCGCCTCCATCCCTGGTCCCCTTGGAGGCTACTGACAGCCTGCTGGAGCTGCCGCACCCACTCCT
GCAGCAGACTGAGGACCAGTTCCTGTCCCCGACCCTGGCGTGCAGCTCCCCTCTGATCAGCTTCTCCCCA
TCCTTGGACCAGGACGACTACCTGTGGGGCTTGGAGGCGGGTGAGGGCATCAGCGATCTCTTCGACTCCT
ACGACCTTGGGGACCTGTTGATTAATTAATCAACTTTCTTGTACAAAGTTGGCATTATAGGAAAGCATTG
CTTATCAATTTGTTGCAACGAACAGGTCACTATCAGTCAAAATAAAATCATTATTTGCATGCAAGCTTAG
ATCCTCTAGACCAGCCAGGACAGAAATGCCTCGACTTCGCTGCTACCCAAGGTTGCCGGGTGACGCACAC
CGTGGAAACGGATGAAGGCACGAACCCAGTGGACATAAGCCTGTTCGGTTCGTAAGCTGTAATGCAAGTA
GCGTATGCGCTCACGCAACTGGTCCAGAACCTTGACCGAACGCAGCGGTGGTAACGGCGCAGTGGCGGTT
TTCATGGCTTGTTATGACTGTTTTTTTGGGGTACAGTCTATGCCTCGGGCATCCAAGCAGCAAGCGCGTT
ACGCCGTGGGTCGATGTTTGATGTTATGGAGCAGCAACGATGTTACGCAGCAGGGCAGTCGCCCTAAAAC
AAAGTTAAACATTATGAGGGAAGCGGTGATCGCCGAAGTATCGACTCAACTATCAGAGGTAGTTGGCGTC
ATCGAGCGCCATCTCGAACCGACGTTGCTGGCCGTACATTTGTACGGCTCCGCAGTGGATGGCGGCCTGA
AGCCACACAGTGATATTGATTTGCTGGTTACGGTGACCGTAAGGCTTGATGAAACAACGCGGCGAGCTTT
GATCAACGACCTTTTGGAAACTTCGGCTTCCCCTGGAGAGAGCGAGATTCTCCGCGCTGTAGAAGTCACC
ATTGTTGTGCACGACGACATCATTCCGTGGCGTTATCCAGCTAAGCGCGAACTGCAATTTGGAGAATGGC
AGCGCAATGACATTCTTGCAGGTATCTTCGAGCCAGCCACGATCGACATTGATCTGGCTATCTTGCTGAC
AAAAGCAAGAGAACATAGCGTTGCCTTGGTAGGTCCAGCGGCGGAGGAACTCTTTGATCCGGTTCCTGAA
CAGGATCTATTTGAGGCGCTAAATGAAACCTTAACGCTATGGAACTCGCCGCCCGACTGGGCTGGCGATG
AGCGAAATGTAGTGCTTACGTTGTCCCGCATTTGGTACAGCGCAGTAACCGGCAAAATCGCGCCGAAGGA
TGTCGCTGCCGACTGGGCAATGGAGCGCCTGCCGGCCCAGTATCAGCCCGTCATACTTGAAGCTAGACAG
GCTTATCTTGGACAAGAAGAAGATCGCTTGGCCTCGCGCGCAGATCAGTTGGAAGAATTTGTCCACTACG
TGAAAGGCGAGATCACCAAGGTAGTCGGCAAATAACCCTCGAGCCACCCATGACCAAAATCCCTTAACGT
GAGTTACGCGTCGTTCCACTGAGCGTCAGACCCCGTAGAAAAGATCAAAGGATCTTCTTGAGATCCTTTT
TTTCTGCGCGTAATCTGCTGCTTGCAAACAAAAAAACCACCGCTACCAGCGGTGGTTTGTTTGCCGGATC
AAGAGCTACCAACTCTTTTTCCGAAGGTAACTGGCTTCAGCAGAGCGCAGATACCAAATACTGTCCTTCT
AGTGTAGCCGTAGTTAGGCCACCACTTCAAGAACTCTGTAGCACCGCCTACATACCTCGCTCTGCTAATC
CTGTTACCAGTGGCTGCTGCCAGTGGCGATAAGTCGTGTCTTACCGGGTTGGACTCAAGACGATAGTTAC
CGGATAAGGCGCAGCGGTCGGGCTGAACGGGGGGTTCGTGCACACAGCCCAGCTTGGAGCGAACGACCTA
CACCGAACTGAGATACCTACAGCGTGAGCATTGAGAAAGCGCCACGCTTCCCGAAGGGAGAAAGGCGGAC
AGGTATCCGGTAAGCGGCAGGGTCGGAACAGGAGAGCGCACGAGGGAGCTTCCAGGGGGAAACGCCTGGT
ATCTTTATAGTCCTGTCGGGTTTCGCCACCTCTGACTTGAGCGTCGATTTTTGTGATGCTCGTCAGGGGG
GCGGAGCCTATGGAAAAACGCCAGCAACGCGGCCTTTTTACGGTTCCTGGCCTTTTGCTGGCCTTTTGCT
CACATGTTCTTTCCTGCGTTATCCCCTGATTCTGTGGATAACCGTATTACCGCCTTTGAGTGAGCTGATA
CCGCTCGCCGCAGCCGAACGACCGAGCGCAGCGAGTCAGTGAGCGAGGAAGCGGAAGAGCGCCCAATACG
CAAACCGCCTCTCCCCGCGCGTTGGCCGATTCATTAATGCAGCTGGCACGACAGGTTTCCCGACTGGAAA
GCGGGCAGTGAGCGCAACGCAATTAATACGCGTACCGCTAGCCAGGAAGAGTTTGTAGAAACGCAAAAAG
GCCATCCGTCAGGATGGCCTTCTGCTTAGTTTGATGCCTGGCAGTTTATGGCGGGCGTCCTGCCCGCCAC
CCTCCGGGCCGTTGCTTCACAACGTTCAAATCCGCTCCCGGCGGATTTGTCCTACTCAGGAGAGCGTTCA
CCGACAAACAACAGATAAAACGAAAGGCCCAGTCTTCCGACTGAGCCTTTCGTTTTATTTGATGCCTGGC
AGTTCCCTACTCTCGCG
Features (pLannotate 1.2.2; 11 found; start..end, strand, type, name):
     18..54      -  CDS            lacZα (fragment): LacZα fragment of β-galactosidase; lacZ fragment
     85..180     +  protein_bind   attL3: mutant version of attL; recombination site for the Gateway® LR reaction LR Clonase™
    186..1496    +  CDS            E2F2: E2F2_HUMAN - Experimental evidence at protein level: Swiss-Prot protein existence level 1. Transcription activator that binds DNA cooperatively with DP proteins through the E2 recognition site, 5'-TTTC[CG]CGC-3' found in the promoter region of a number of genes whose products are involved in cell cycle regulation or in DNA replication. The DRTF1/E2F complex functions in the control of cell-cycle progression from g1 to s phase. E2F2 binds specifically to RB1 in a cell-cycle dependent manner. From Homo sapiens (Human).
   1504..1597    -  protein_bind   attL2 (fragment): mutant version of attL; recombination site for the Gateway® LR reaction LR Clonase™
   1712..1735    +  promoter       Pc promoter (fragment): intI1 (promoter lies within the coding sequence); class 1 integron promoter
   1911..1967    +  CDS            GmR (fragment): gentamycin acetyltransferase; aacC1; confers resistance to gentamycin
   1974..2765    +  CDS            SmR: aminoglycoside adenylyltransferase (Murphy, 1985); aadA; confers resistance to spectinomycin and streptomycin
   2858..3446    +  rep_origin     ori: high-copy-number ColE1/pMB1/pBR322/pUC origin of replication
   3629..3721    +  CDS            lacI (fragment): lac repressor; lacI; The lac repressor binds to the lac operator to inhibit transcription in E. coli. This inhibition can be relieved by adding lactose or isopropyl-β-D-thiogalactopyranoside (IPTG).
   3776..3803    -  terminator     rrnB T2 terminator: transcription terminator T2 from the E. coli rrnB gene
   3935..3978    +  terminator     rrnB T1 terminator: Escherichia coli rrnB; transcription terminator T1 from the E. coli rrnB gene
