[The description below was written by a language model from this plasmid's Addgene catalogue record and pLannotate feature annotations shown in this document.]
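Description:
R777-E047 Hs.E2F2 is a Gateway entry clone built on the pDonor-255 backbone that carries the human E2F2 open reading frame, based on reference transcript NM_004091.3. The plasmid is about 4 kb in total, with a 1,314 bp insert in a roughly 2.7 kb backbone. It is maintained in E. coli through a high-copy ColE1/pUC-type origin and selected with spectinomycin by way of the aadA (SmR) aminoglycoside adenylyltransferase gene. That gene lies downstream of a fragment of the class 1 integron Pc promoter. The annotation also picks up short remnants of lacZα, lacI and a gentamicin resistance gene, which appear to be non-functional backbone leftovers. rrnB T1 and T2 terminators are present as well, and such elements typically shield the cloning region from read-through transcription.

The E2F2 coding sequence sits between two attL recombination sites, which the automated annotation labels as attL3 and a partial attL2. These sites allow the ORF to be moved by an LR Clonase reaction into any compatible Gateway destination vector. The entry clone has no annotated promoter positioned to drive E2F2, so expression depends on the destination vector chosen. The ORF keeps its native stop codon, which makes it suitable for expressing the untagged protein or N-terminal fusions but not C-terminal fusions. E2F2 is a transcription activator that binds E2 recognition sites together with DP partner proteins, interacts with RB1, and helps control progression from G1 to S phase. The depositor notes that the insert differs from the reference sequence by an H236Q polymorphism.
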