Addgene plasmid #70331: R777-E047 Hs.E2F2
Purpose: Gateway ORF clone of human E2F2 [NM_004091.3] with stop codon (for native or N-terminal fusions)
Depositing lab: Dominic Esposito. Depositing organization: National Cancer Institute (NCI).
Backbone
  Vector backbone: pDonor-255
  Backbone size w/o insert (bp): 2693
  Vector type: Gateway Entry Clone
Growth in bacteria
  Bacterial resistance: Spectinomycin, 50 μg/mL
  Growth temperature: 37°C
  Growth strain: DH10B
  Copy number: High Copy
Gene/Insert
  Gene/Insert name: E2F2
  Species: H. sapiens (human)
  Insert size (bp): 1314
  GenBank ID: NM_004091.3
  Entrez Gene: E2F2 (a.k.a. E2F-2)
  Cloning method: Gateway Cloning
  Sequencing primers: 5′ M13F 23-mer (5'-CCCAGTCACGACGTTGTAAAACG); 3′ attLR 23-mer (5'-TAACATCAGAGATTTTGAGACAC)
Terms and licenses: Academic/Nonprofit Terms; Industry Terms: Not Available to Industry
Depositor comments: Compared to GenBank reference sequence NM_004091.3, the E2F2 insert in this plasmid contains a H236Q polymorphism
How to cite: R777-E047 Hs.E2F2 was a gift from Dominic Esposito (Addgene plasmid # 70331 ; http://n2t.net/addgene:70331 ; RRID:Addgene_70331)
