>Addgene plasmid #70331 | R777-E047 Hs.E2F2 | addgene partial sequence | sequence record 129332 | pCR8_R1 5'-cgaaccgaacaggcttatgt-3'
GCGTCACCCGGCAACCTTGGGTAGCAGCGAAGTCGAGGCATTTCTGTCCTGGCTGGTCTAGAGGATCTAA
GCTTGCATGCAAATAATGATTTTATTTTGACTGATAGTGACCTGTTCGTTGCAACAAATTGATAAGCAAT
GCTTTCCTATAATGCCAACTTTGTACAAGAAAGTTGATTAATTAATCAACAGGTCCCCAAGGTCGTAGGA
GTCGAAGAGATCGCTGATGCCCTCACCCGCCTCCAAGCCCCACAGGTAGTCGTCCTGGTCCAAGGATGGG
GAGAAGCTGATCAGAGGGGAGCTGCACGCCAGGGTCGGGGACAGGAACTGGTCCTCAGTCTGCTGCAGGA
GTGGGTGCGGCAGCTCCAGCAGGCTGTCAGTAGCCTCCAAGGGGACCAGGGATGGAGGCGGTGGGGCCTG
CTGGGGGGTTGGCGCTGGTGCTGGCACTGAGGATGCTGTGGGCTCCATGATGCTAGGGTCGGTGCTGCTG
CTGGGCTGGGCAGAGTCAGGGCTGGGGCAGAGGGTGGAGGTAGAGGGGAGAGGCTCCTCGGAAGGACTGT
CCGGCTCCTGCACCTCCTCTGGGCACAGGTAGACTTCGATGGGCCCTTGGGTGCTCTTGAGATATATCTG
CAGGTTGTCCTCAGTCCTGTCGGGCACTTCCAGTCTCGTCTGCGGAGGGGCCTTGACGGCAATCACTGTC
TGCTCCTTAAAGTTGCCAACAGCACGGATATCCTGGTAAGTCACATAGGCCAGCCTCTTGTTGGCCTTGT
CCTCAGTCAGGTGCTTGAAGCTCAGAGAGCAGCTCTGGATGAGATGGTCCAAGGCCTGCTCCGTGTTCAT
CAGCTCCTTCAGCTCCTGCCCCAGCTGTTGCTGCTTCC
